Addgene plasmid #58011: mTagRFP-T-EB1-C-18
Purpose: Localization: MT End Binding Protein, Excitation: 555, Emission: 584
Depositing lab: Michael Davidson. Depositing organization: Florida State University, Tallahassee.
Backbone
  Vector backbone: mTagRFP-C1
  Backbone size w/o insert (bp): 4750
  Vector type: Mammalian Expression
  Selectable markers: Neomycin (select with G418)
Growth in bacteria
  Bacterial resistance: Kanamycin, 50 μg/mL
  Growth temperature: 37°C
  Growth strain: DH5alpha
  Copy number: High Copy
Gene/Insert
  Gene/Insert name: EB1 (alt name: NM_012325.2)
  Species: H. sapiens (human)
  Entrez Gene: MAPRE1 (a.k.a. EB1)
  Promoter: CMV
  Tag / fusion protein: mTagRFP (N terminal on backbone)
  Cloning method: Unknown
  Sequencing primers: 5′ CMV-F; 3′ SV40pA-R
Terms and licenses: Academic/Nonprofit Terms; Industry Terms
Depositor comments: . Excitation = 555; Emission = 584
How to cite: mTagRFP-T-EB1-C-18 was a gift from Michael Davidson (Addgene plasmid # 58011 ; http://n2t.net/addgene:58011 ; RRID:Addgene_58011)
