[The description below was written by a language model from this plasmid's Addgene catalogue record and pLannotate feature annotations shown in this document.]
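Description:
mTagRFP-T-EB1-C-18 is a mammalian expression plasmid built on the mTagRFP-C1 backbone, a C1-type fluorescent protein fusion vector, that produces human EB1 (MAPRE1) fused at its N-terminus to the red fluorescent protein TagRFP-T. The sequenced record is 5,544 nt. Expression is driven by the human cytomegalovirus immediate early enhancer and promoter. The TagRFP-T coding sequence lies directly downstream, followed after a short gap (presumably the linker implied by the "18" in the name, though the record does not define it) by the MAPRE1 open reading frame and an SV40 polyadenylation signal. The short large T antigen fragment annotated just before that signal is most likely part of the SV40 3' region rather than a functional element.

The plasmid is propagated in E. coli through a high-copy ColE1/pUC-type origin, and an f1 origin is also present. A single Tn5 aminoglycoside phosphotransferase gene (NeoR/KanR) serves both hosts. A bacterial bla-type promoter drives it for kanamycin selection in bacteria, and the adjacent SV40 enhancer/early promoter drives it for G418 selection in mammalian cells, with an HSV TK polyadenylation signal terminating the transcript. The small ble and bGH poly(A) fragments annotated nearby appear to be backbone remnants or partial matches.

EB1 is a plus-end tracking protein that binds growing microtubule ends and regulates microtubule dynamics, so the fusion is intended as a localization marker for microtubule plus ends in fluorescence microscopy. The recorded excitation and emission maxima are 555 nm and 584 nm.
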