Features (pLannotate 1.2.2; 15 found; start..end, strand, type, name):
      1..304     +  enhancer       CMV enhancer: human cytomegalovirus immediate early enhancer
    305..508     +  promoter       CMV promoter: human cytomegalovirus (CMV) immediate early promoter
    553..1284    +  CDS            TagRFP-T: TagRFP-T is a basic (constitutively fluorescent) red fluorescent protein published in 2008, derived from Entacmaea quadricolor. It has low acid sensitivity.
   1339..2139    +  CDS            MAPRE1 (sequence partly withheld): MARE1_HUMAN - Experimental evidence at protein level: Swiss-Prot protein existence level 1. Plus-end tracking protein (+TIP) that binds to the plus-end of microtubules and regulates the dynamics of the microtubule cytoskeleton (PubMed:12388762, PubMed:16109370, PubMed:19632184, PubMed:21646404, PubMed:28726242, PubMed:28814570). Promotes cytoplasmic microtubule nucleation and elongation (PubMed:12388762, PubMed:16109370, PubMed:19632184, PubMed:21646404, PubMed:28726242, PubMed:28814570). May be involved in spindle function by stabilizing microtubules and anchoring them at centrosomes (PubMed:
   2165..2249    +  CDS            large T antigen (fragment): large T antigen from SV40 (simian virus 40)
   2272..2393    +  polyA_signal   SV40 poly(A) signal: SV40 polyadenylation signal
   2427..2855    -  rep_origin     f1 ori (sequence partly withheld): f1 bacteriophage origin of replication; arrow indicates direction of (+) strand synthesis
   2882..2986    +  promoter       AmpR promoter: bla
   2988..3345    +  promoter       SV40 promoter: SV40 enhancer and early promoter
   3380..4174    +  CDS            NeoR/KanR: aminoglycoside phosphotransferase from Tn5; aph(3')-II (or nptII); confers resistance to neomycin, kanamycin, and G418 (Geneticin®)
   4195..4347    +  CDS            ble (fragment): BLE_KLEPN - Experimental evidence at protein level: Swiss-Prot protein existence level 1. Binding protein with a strong affinity to the bleomycin family of antibiotics. Binds to CL990; an antimitotic-antibiotic compound. From Klebsiella pneumoniae.
   4406..4453    +  polyA_signal   HSV TK poly(A) signal: herpes simplex virus thymidine kinase polyadenylation signal (Cole and Stacy, 1985)
   4544..4560    -  polyA_signal   bGH poly(A) signal (fragment): bovine growth hormone polyadenylation signal
   4782..5370    +  rep_origin     ori: high-copy-number ColE1/pMB1/pBR322/pUC origin of replication
   5485..5544    +  enhancer       CMV enhancer (fragment): human cytomegalovirus immediate early enhancer
>Addgene plasmid #58011 | mTagRFP-T-EB1-C-18 | addgene full sequence | sequence record 198691 | Addgene NGS Result
CGTTACATAACTTACGGTAAATGGCCCGCCTGGCTGACCGCCCAACGACCCCCGCCCATTGACGTCAATA
ATGACGTATGTTCCCATAGTAACGCCAATAGGGACTTTCCATTGACGTCAATGGGTGGAGTATTTACGGT
AAACTGCCCACTTGGCAGTACATCAAGTGTATCATATGCCAAGTACGCCCCCTATTGACGTCAATGACGG
TAAATGGCCCGCCTGGCATTATGCCCAGTACATGACCTTATGGGACTTTCCTACTTGGCAGTACATCTAC
GTATTAGTCATCGCTATTACCATGGTGATGCGGTTTTGGCAGTACATCAATGGGCGTGGATAGCGGTTTG
ACTCACGGGGATTTCCAAGTCTCCACCCCATTGACGTCAATGGGAGTTTGTTTTGGCACCAAAATCAACG
GGACTTTCCAAAATGTCGTAACAACTCCGCCCCATTGACGCAAATGGGCGGTAGGCGTGTACGGTGGGAG
GTCTATATAAGCAGAGCTGGTTTAGTGAACCGTCAGATCCGCTAGCGCTACCGGTCGCCACCATGGTGTC
TAAGGGCGAAGAGCTGATTAAGGAGAACATGCACATGAAGCTGTACATGGAGGGCACCGTGAACAACCAC
CACTTCAAGTGCACATCCGAGGGCGAAGGCAAGCCCTACGAGGGCACCCAGACCATGAGAATCAAGGTGG
TCGAGGGCGGCCCTCTCCCCTTCGCCTTCGACATCCTGGCTACCAGCTTCATGTACGGCAGCAGAACCTT
CATCAACCACACCCAGGGCATCCCCGATTTCTTTAAGCAGTCCTTCCCTGAGGGCTTCACATGGGAGAGA
GTCACCACATACGAAGACGGGGGCGTGCTGACCGCTACCCAGGACACCAGCCTCCAGGACGGCTGCCTCA
TCTACAACGTCAAGATCAGAGGGGTGAACTTCCCATCCAACGGCCCTGTGATGCAGAAGAAAACACTCGG
CTGGGAGGCCAACACCGAGATGCTGTACCCCGCTGACGGCGGCCTGGAAGGCAGAACCGACATGGCCCTG
AAGCTCGTGGGCGGGGGCCACCTGATCTGCAACTTCAAGACCACATACAGATCCAAGAAACCCGCTAAGA
ACCTCAAGATGCCCGGCGTCTACTATGTGGACCACAGACTGGAAAGAATCAAGGAGGCCGACAAAGAGAC
CTACGTCGAGCAGCACGAGGTGGCTGTGGCCAGATACTGCGACCTCCCTAGCAAACTGGGGCACAAACTT
AATGGCATGGACGAGCTGTACAAGTCCGGACTCAGATCTGGCAGCGGTGGAGGCAGCGCATCCGGCGGAA
GCGGAAGC
[387 nt withheld, positions 1339-1725]
CAAGGTCAAGAAACTGCAGTGGCTCCTTCCCTTGTTGCTCCAGCTCTGAATAAACCGAAGAAACCTCTCA
CTTCTAGCAGTGCAGCTCCCCAGAGGCCCATCTCAACACAGAGAACCGCTGCGGCTCCTAAGGCTGGCCC
TGGTGTGGTGCGAAAGAACCCTGGTGTGGGCAACGGAGACGACGAGGCAGCTGAGTTGATGCAGCAGGTC
AACGTATTGAAACTTACTGTTGAAGACTTGGAGAAAGAGAGGGATTTCTACTTCGGAAAGCTACGGAACA
TTGAATTGATTTGCCAGGAGAACGAGGGGGAAAACGACCCTGTATTGCAGAGGATTGTAGACATTCTGTA
TGCCACAGATGAAGGCTTTGTGATACCTGATGAAGGGGGCCCACAGGAGGAGCAAGAAGAGTATTAAGGA
TCCACCGGATCTAGATAACTGATCATAATCAGCCATACCACATTTGTAGAGGTTTTACTTGCTTTAAAAA
ACCTCCCACACCTCCCCCTGAACCTGAAACATAAAATGAATGCAATTGTTGTTGTTAACTTGTTTATTGC
AGCTTATAATGGTTACAAATAAAGCAATAGCATCACAAATTTCACAAATAAAGCATTTTTTTCACTGCAT
TCTAGTTGTGGTTTGTCCAAACTCATCAATGTATCTTAACGCGTAAATTGTAAGCGTTAATATTTTGTTA
AAATTCGCGTTAAATTTTTGTTAAATCAGCTCATTTTTTAACCAATAGGCCGAAATCGGCAAAATCCCTT
ATAAATCAAAAGAATAGACCGAGATAGGGT
[37 nt withheld, positions 2526-2562]
AAAGAACGTGGACTCCAACGTCAAAGG
[49 nt withheld, positions 2590-2638]
T
[91 nt withheld, positions 2640-2730]
G
[124 nt withheld, positions 2732-2855]
CAGGTGGCACTTTTCGGGGAAATGTGCGCGGAACCCCTATTTGTTTATTTTTCTAAATACATTCAAATAT
GTATCCGCTCATGAGACAATAACCCTGATAAATGCTTCAATAATATTGAAAAAGGAAGAGTCCTGAGGCG
GAAAGAACCAGCTGTGGAATGTGTGTCAGTTAGGGTGTGGAAAGTCCCCAGGCTCCCCAGCAGGCAGAAG
TATGCAAAGCATGCATCTCAATTAGTCAGCAACCAGGTGTGGAAAGTCCCCAGGCTCCCCAGCAGGCAGA
AGTATGCAAAGCATGCATCTCAATTAGTCAGCAACCATAGTCCCGCCCCTAACTCCGCCCATCCCGCCCC
TAACTCCGCCCAGTTCCGCCCATTCTCCGCCCCATGGCTGACTAATTTTTTTTATTTATGCAGAGGCCGA
GGCCGCCTCGGCCTCTGAGCTATTCCAGAAGTAGTGAGGAGGCTTTTTTGGAGGCCTAGGCTTTTGCAAA
GATCGATCAAGAGACAGGATGAGGATCGTTTCGCATGATTGAACAAGATGGATTGCACGCAGGTTCTCCG
GCCGCTTGGGTGGAGAGGCTATTCGGCTATGACTGGGCACAACAGACAATCGGCTGCTCTGATGCCGCCG
TGTTCCGGCTGTCAGCGCAGGGGCGCCCGGTTCTTTTTGTCAAGACCGACCTGTCCGGTGCCCTGAATGA
ACTGCAAGACGAGGCAGCGCGGCTATCGTGGCTGGCCACGACGGGCGTTCCTTGCGCAGCTGTGCTCGAC
GTTGTCACTGAAGCGGGAAGGGACTGGCTGCTATTGGGCGAAGTGCCGGGGCAGGATCTCCTGTCATCTC
ACCTTGCTCCTGCCGAGAAAGTATCCATCATGGCTGATGCAATGCGGCGGCTGCATACGCTTGATCCGGC
TACCTGCCCATTCGACCACCAAGCGAAACATCGCATCGAGCGAGCACGTACTCGGATGGAAGCCGGTCTT
GTCGATCAGGATGATCTGGACGAAGAGCATCAGGGGCTCGCGCCAGCCGAACTGTTCGCCAGGCTCAAGG
CGAGCATGCCCGACGGCGAGGATCTCGTCGTGACCCATGGCGATGCCTGCTTGCCGAATATCATGGTGGA
AAATGGCCGCTTTTCTGGATTCATCGACTGTGGCCGGCTGGGTGTGGCGGACCGCTATCAGGACATAGCG
TTGGCTACCCGTGATATTGCTGAAGAGCTTGGCGGCGAATGGGCTGACCGCTTCCTCGTGCTTTACGGTA
TCGCCGCTCCCGATTCGCAGCGCATCGCCTTCTATCGCCTTCTTGACGAGTTCTTCTGAGCGGGACTCTG
GGGTTCGAAATGACCGACCAAGCGACGCCCAACCTGCCATCACGAGATTTCGATTCCACCGCCGCCTTCT
ATGAAAGGTTGGGCTTCGGAATCGTTTTCCGGGACGCCGGCTGGATGATCCTCCAGCGCGGGGATCTCAT
GCTGGAGTTCTTCGCCCACCCTAGGGGGAGGCTAACTGAAACACGGAAGGAGACAATACCGGAAGGAACC
CGCGCTATGACGGCAATAAAAAGACAGAATAAAACGCACGGTGTTGGGTCGTTTGTTCATAAACGCGGGG
TTCGGTCCCAGGGCTGGCACTCTGTCGATACCCCACCGAGACCCCATTGGGGCCAATACGCCCGCGTTTC
TTCCTTTTCCCCACCCCACCCCCCAAGTTCGGGTGAAGGCCCAGGGCTCGCAGCCAACGTCGGGGCGGCA
GGCCCTGCCATAGCCTCAGGTTACTCATATATACTTTAGATTGATTTAAAACTTCATTTTTAATTTAAAA
GGATCTAGGTGAAGATCCTTTTTGATAATCTCATGACCAAAATCCCTTAACGTGAGTTTTCGTTCCACTG
AGCGTCAGACCCCGTAGAAAAGATCAAAGGATCTTCTTGAGATCCTTTTTTTCTGCGCGTAATCTGCTGC
TTGCAAACAAAAAAACCACCGCTACCAGCGGTGGTTTGTTTGCCGGATCAAGAGCTACCAACTCTTTTTC
CGAAGGTAACTGGCTTCAGCAGAGCGCAGATACCAAATACTGTTCTTCTAGTGTAGCCGTAGTTAGGCCA
CCACTTCAAGAACTCTGTAGCACCGCCTACATACCTCGCTCTGCTAATCCTGTTACCAGTGGCTGCTGCC
AGTGGCGATAAGTCGTGTCTTACCGGGTTGGACTCAAGACGATAGTTACCGGATAAGGCGCAGCGGTCGG
GCTGAACGGGGGGTTCGTGCACACAGCCCAGCTTGGAGCGAACGACCTACACCGAACTGAGATACCTACA
GCGTGAGCTATGAGAAAGCGCCACGCTTCCCGAAGGGAGAAAGGCGGACAGGTATCCGGTAAGCGGCAGG
GTCGGAACAGGAGAGCGCACGAGGGAGCTTCCAGGGGGAAACGCCTGGTATCTTTATAGTCCTGTCGGGT
TTCGCCACCTCTGACTTGAGCGTCGATTTTTGTGATGCTCGTCAGGGGGGCGGAGCCTATGGAAAAACGC
CAGCAACGCGGCCTTTTTACGGTTCCTGGCCTTTTGCTGGCCTTTTGCTCACATGTTCTTTCCTGCGTTA
TCCCCTGATTCTGTGGATAACCGTATTACCGCCATGCATTAGTTATTAATAGTAATCAATTACGGGGTCA
TTAGTTCATAGCCCATATATGGAGTTCCG
